Addgene plasmid #85119: pYES260-sc.eEF2
Purpose: yeast expression of EEF2
Depositing lab: Pal Falnes. Depositing organization: University of Oslo. Publication: Identification and characterization of a novel evolutionarily conserved lysine-specific methyltransferase targeting eukaryotic translation elongation factor 2 (eEF2). Davydova E, Ho AY, Malecki J, Moen A, Enserink JM, Jakobsson ME, Loenarz C, Falnes PO. J Biol Chem. 2014 Oct 31;289(44):30499-510. doi: 10.1074/jbc.M114.601658. Epub 2014 Sep 17. PubMed 25231979.
Backbone
  Vector backbone: pYES260
  Backbone manufacturer: Euroscarf (Melcher)
  Backbone size w/o insert (bp): 5933
  Vector type: Yeast Expression
  Selectable markers: URA3
Growth in bacteria
  Bacterial resistance: Ampicillin, 100 μg/mL
  Growth temperature: 37°C
  Growth strain: DH5alpha
  Copy number: Low Copy
Gene/Insert
  Cloning method: Restriction Enzyme; 5′ cloning site NcoI (not destroyed); 3′ cloning site BamHI (not destroyed)
  Sequencing primers: 5′ GAL1; 3′ CYC1
Terms and licenses: Academic/Nonprofit Terms; Industry Terms: Not Available to Industry
Depositor comments: EFT1 and EFT2 are paralogs that arose through duplication. They have identical amino acid sequence.
How to cite: pYES260-sc.eEF2 was a gift from Pal Falnes (Addgene plasmid # 85119 ; http://n2t.net/addgene:85119 ; RRID:Addgene_85119)
