[The description below was written by a language model from this plasmid's Addgene catalogue record and pLannotate feature annotations shown in this document.]
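Description:
pYES260-sc.eEF2 is an episomal yeast expression plasmid built on the pYES260 backbone and carrying the Saccharomyces cerevisiae translation elongation factor 2 coding sequence. It is an E. coli–yeast shuttle vector. In bacteria it replicates from a ColE1/pUC-type origin and is selected with ampicillin through the β-lactamase gene. The catalogue entry lists it as low copy, although the annotated origin is of the high-copy type. In yeast it is maintained by the 2μ origin, with an adjacent fragment of the 2μ RAF1 gene. Selection there uses the URA3 auxotrophic marker under its own promoter, which complements uracil auxotrophy and can be counterselected with 5-FOA. An f1 origin is also present and would permit single-stranded DNA production.

The insert, annotated as EFT1, was cloned between NcoI and BamHI sites that both remain intact. The depositor notes that EFT1 and EFT2 are paralogs from a duplication and encode identical proteins, so the product represents either gene. Expression is driven by the galactose-inducible, Gal4-regulated GAL1 promoter and terminated by the CYC1 terminator. A T7 promoter lies between the GAL1 promoter and the coding region. Upstream of the eEF2 coding sequence are a 6xHis tag and a short segment matched to a fragment of a composite TEV-cleavage tag, most likely a TEV protease site. This arrangement suggests an N-terminally His-tagged protein that can be affinity purified and possibly have its tag removed.

The stated purpose is yeast expression of eEF2. The associated publication concerns a lysine-specific methyltransferase that targets eEF2, which is consistent with using the plasmid to produce the tagged factor in yeast for studies of its methylation.
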