Features (pLannotate 1.2.2; 16 found; start..end, strand, type, name):
     31..486     -  rep_origin     f1 ori (sequence partly withheld): f1 bacteriophage origin of replication; arrow indicates direction of (+) strand synthesis
    505..947     +  promoter       GAL1 promoter: S. cerevisiae GAL1; inducible promoter, regulated by Gal4
    979..997     +  promoter       T7 promoter: promoter for bacteriophage T7 RNA polymerase
   1014..1031    +  CDS            6xHis: 6xHis affinity tag
   1037..1057    +  CDS            capTEV™ (fragment): composite tag for in vivo biotinylation, TEV protease cleavage, and 6xHis tagging
   1068..3590    +  CDS            EFT1: EF2_YEAST - Experimental evidence at protein level: Swiss-Prot protein existence level 1. Catalyzes the GTP-dependent ribosomal translocation step during translation elongation. During this step, the ribosome changes from the pre-translocational (PRE) to the post-translocational (POST) state as the newly formed A-site-bound peptidyl-tRNA and P-site-bound deacylated tRNA move to the P and E sites, respectively. Catalyzes the coordinated movement of the two tRNA molecules, the mRNA and conformational changes in the ribosome. From Saccharomyces cerevisiae (strain ATCC 204508 / S288c) (Baker's yea
   3684..3931    +  terminator     CYC1 terminator: S. cerevisiae CYC1; transcription terminator for CYC1
   3936..3989    -  CDS            lacI (fragment): lac repressor; lacI; The lac repressor binds to the lac operator to inhibit transcription in E. coli. This inhibition can be relieved by adding lactose or isopropyl-β-D-thiogalactopyranoside (IPTG).
   4172..4760    -  rep_origin     ori: high-copy-number ColE1/pMB1/pBR322/pUC origin of replication
   4931..5791    -  CDS            AmpR: β-lactamase; bla; confers resistance to ampicillin, carbenicillin, and related antibiotics
   5792..5808    -  promoter       AmpR promoter (fragment): bla
   5887..6690    -  CDS            URA3: orotidine-5'-phosphate decarboxylase, required for uracil biosynthesis; S. cerevisiae URA3; yeast auxotrophic marker, counterselectable with 5-fluoroorotic acid (5-FOA)
   6691..6906    -  promoter       URA3 promoter: S. cerevisiae URA3
   6931..7356    +  CDS            RAF1 (fragment): RAF_YEAST - Experimental evidence at transcript level: Swiss-Prot protein existence level 2. Antagonizes transcriptional repression of recombinase FLP by REP1-REP2. May play a role in plasmid partitioning. From Saccharomyces cerevisiae (strain ATCC 204508 / S288c) (Baker's yeast).
   7510..8390    -  rep_origin     2μ ori: yeast 2μ plasmid origin of replication
   8401..8428    -  rep_origin     M13 ori (fragment) (sequence withheld): M13 bacteriophage origin of replication; arrow indicates direction of (+) strand synthesis
>Addgene plasmid #85119 | pYES260-sc.eEF2 | addgene full sequence | sequence record 166004 | Addgene Assembled Sequence
[9 nt withheld, positions 1-9]
A
[37 nt withheld, positions 11-47]
ATTTTGTTAAAATTCGCGTTAAATTTTTGTTAAATCAGCTCATTTTTTAACGAATAGCCCGAAATCGGCA
AAATCCCTTATAAATCAAAAGAATAGACCGAGATAGGGTTGAGTGTTGTTCCAGTTTCCAACAAGAGTCC
ACTATTAAAGAACGTGGACTCCAACGTCAAAGGGCGAAAAAGG
[39 nt withheld, positions 231-269]
T
[35 nt withheld, positions 271-305]
GTAAATCGGAAGGGTAAACGGATGCCCCCATTTAGAGCTTGACGGGGAAAGCCGGCG
[41 nt withheld, positions 363-403]
GGCTAGGGCGGTGGGAAGTGTAGGGGTCACGCTGGGCGTAACCACCACACCCGCCGCGCTTAATGGGGCG
CTACAGGGCGCGTGGGGATGATCCACTAGTACGGATTAGAAGCCGCCGAGCGGGTGACAGCCCTCCGAAG
GAAGACTCTCCTCCGTGCGTCCTCGTCCTCACCGGTCGCGTTCCTGAAACGCAGATGTGCCTCGCGCCGC
ACTGCTCCGAACAATAAAGATTCTACAATACTAGCTTTTATGGTTATGAAGAGGAAAAATTGGCAGTAAC
CTGGCCCCACAAACCTTCAAATGAACGAATCAAATTAACAACCATAGGATGATAATGCGATTAGTTTTTT
AGCCTTATTTCTGGGGTAATTAATCAGCGAAGCGATGATTTTTGATCTATTAACAGATATATAAATGCAA
AAACTGCATTAACCACTTTAACTAATACTTTCAACATTTTCGGTTTGTATTACTTCTTATTCAAATGTAA
TAAAAGTATCAACAAAAAATTGTTAATATACCTCTATACTTTAACGTCAAGGAGAAAAAACCCCGGATCG
GACTACTAGCAGCTGTAATACGACTCACTATAGGGAATATTAAGCTTATGCACCATCACCATCACCATGC
TAGCGAGAATCTTTATTTTCAGGGCGCCATGGAGGTTGCTTTCACTGTTGACCAAATGCGTTCTTTAATG
GACAAAGTTACCAATGTGCGTAACATGTCCGTTATTGCTCACGTCGATCATGGTAAGTCCACTTTGACCG
ATTCCTTGGTCCAAAGAGCCGGTATTATTTCCGCTGCTAAGGCTGGTGAAGCTCGTTTCACCGATACCAG
AAAGGATGAACAAGAAAGAGGTATCACTATCAAGTCTACCGCTATTTCTCTATACTCTGAAATGTCTGAC
GAAGATGTCAAGGAAATCAAGCAAAAGACCGACGGTAACTCCTTCTTGATCAACTTGATCGACTCTCCAG
GTCACGTTGACTTCTCCTCTGAAGTTACTGCCGCTTTACGTGTCACTGACGGTGCTTTGGTTGTCGTCGA
CACCATTGAAGGTGTCTGTGTCCAAACCGAAACTGTTTTGAGACAAGCTTTGGGTGAGAGAATCAAGCCT
GTTGTTGTTATCAACAAGGTCGACAGAGCTTTGTTGGAATTGCAAGTTTCTAAGGAAGATTTATACCAAA
CCTTTGCCAGAACTGTTGAATCCGTTAACGTCATCGTTTCCACCTACGCCGATGAAGTTTTGGGTGATGT
CCAAGTTTACCCAGCCAGAGGTACCGTTGCCTTCGGTTCCGGTTTGCACGGTTGGGCTTTCACTATCCGT
CAATTCGCCACCAGATATGCTAAGAAATTCGGTGTCGACAAGGCCAAGATGATGGACAGATTATGGGGTG
ACTCTTTCTTCAACCCAAAGACCAAGAAGTGGACCAACAAGGACACTGATGCTGAAGGTAAGCCATTGGA
AAGAGCTTTCAACATGTTCATCTTGGACCCAATCTTCAGATTATTCACTGCTATCATGAACTTCAAGAAA
GACGAAATTCCAGTTTTGCTAGAAAAGTTGGAAATTGTCTTGAAGGGTGACGAAAAGGACTTGGAAGGTA
AGGCCTTGTTGAAGGTTGTTATGAGAAAGTTCTTGCCAGCTGCCGATGCCTTATTGGAAATGATTGTCTT
GCACTTGCCATCTCCAGTCACTGCTCAAGCCTACAGAGCTGAACAATTATACGAAGGTCCAGCTGACGAT
GCCAACTGTATTGCTATCAAGAACTGTGATCCAAAGGCTGATTTGATGTTGTACGTCTCCAAGATGGTGC
CAACCTCTGATAAGGGTAGATTCTACGCCTTCGGTAGAGTTTTTGCCGGTACTGTTAAGTCCGGTCAAAA
GGTCAGAATCCAAGGTCCAAACTACGTTCCAGGTAAGAAGGACGATTTGTTCATCAAGGCCATTCAAAGA
GTTGTTTTGATGATGGGTAGATTTGTCGAACCAATCGATGACTGTCCAGCCGGTAACATTATCGGTTTAG
TCGGTATCGATCAATTCTTGTTGAAGACTGGTACTTTGACCACCAGTGAAACTGCTCACAACATGAAGGT
CATGAAATTCTCTGTCTCTCCAGTTGTGCAAGTCGCTGTCGAAGTCAAGAACGCTAACGACTTACCAAAA
TTGGTCGAAGGTTTGAAGAGATTGTCCAAGTCTGATCCATGTGTCTTGACCTATATGTCTGAATCCGGTG
AACATATCGTTGCTGGTACCGGTGAATTGCATTTGGAAATTTGTTTGCAAGATTTGGAACACGACCACGC
TGGTGTTCCATTGAAGATCTCCCCACCAGTTGTCGCTTACAGAGAAACTGTTGAAAGTGAATCTTCTCAA
ACTGCTTTGTCCAAGTCTCCAAACAAGCATAACAGAATCTACTTGAAGGCTGAACCAATTGACGAAGAAG
TCTCTTTGGCTATTGAAAACGGTATCATCAACCCAAGAGATGATTTCAAGGCCAGAGCTAGAATCATGGC
TGACGACTACGGTTGGGATGTCACCGATGCCAGAAAGATCTGGTGTTTCGGTCCAGACGGTAACGGTCCA
AACTTGGTTATTGACCAAACTAAGGCTGTCCAATACTTGCACGAAATCAAGGATTCCGTTGTTGCTGCTT
TCCAATGGGCTACCAAGGAAGGTCCAATTTTCGGTGAAGAAATGAGATCTGTCAGAGTTAACATTTTGGA
TGTTACTTTACATGCCGATGCTATCCACAGAGGTGGTGGTCAAATCATCCCAACCATGAGAAGAGCTACT
TACGCCGGTTTCTTGTTGGCTGATCCAAAGATCCAAGAACCAGTTTTCTTGGTCGAAATTCAATGTCCAG
AACAAGCCGTCGGTGGTATCTACTCCGTCTTAAACAAGAAGAGAGGTCAAGTCGTTTCTGAAGAACAAAG
ACCAGGTACTCCATTGTTTACCGTCAAGGCCTACTTGCCAGTTAACGAATCTTTCGGTTTCACTGGTGAA
TTGAGACAAGCTACCGGTGGTCAAGCTTTCCCACAAATGGTTTTCGACCATTGGTCCACTTTAGGTTCTG
ACCCATTGGACCCAACCTCTAAGGCTGGTGAAATTGTTCTTGCTGCTCGTAAGAGACACGGTATGAAGGA
AGAAGTTCCAGGCTGGCAAGAATATTACGACAAATTGTAAGGATCCACTAGTAACGGCCGCCAGTGTGCT
GGAATTCTGCAGATATCCATCACACTGGCGGCCGCTCGAGCATGCATCTAGAGGGCCGCATCATGTAATT
AGTTATGTCACGCTTACATTCACGCCCTCCCCCCACATCCGCTCTAACCGAAAAGGAAGGAGTTAGACAA
CCTGAAGTCTAGGTCCCTATTTATTTTTTTATAGTTATGTTAGTATTAAGAACGTTATTTATATTTCAAA
TTTTTCTTTTTTTTCTGTACAGACGCGTGTACGCATGTAACATTATACTGAAAACCTTGCTTGAGAAGGT
TTTGGGACGCTCGAAGGCTTTAATTTGCGGCCCTGCATTAATGAATCGGCCAACGCGCGGGGAGAGGCGG
TTTGCGTATTGGGCGCTCTTCCGCTTCCTCGCTCACTGACTCGCTGCGCTCGGTCGTTCGGCTGCGGCGA
GCGGTATCAGCTCACTCAAAGGCGGTAATACGGTTATCCACAGAATCAGGGGATAACGCAGGAAAGAACA
TGTGAGCAAAAGGCCAGCAAAAGCCCAGGAACCGTAAAAAGGCCGCGTTGCTGGCGTTTTTCCATAGGCT
CCGCCCCCCTGACGAGCATCACAAAAATCGACGCTCAAGTCAGAGGTGGCGAAACCCGACAGGACTATAA
AGATACCAGGCGTTTCCCCCTGGAAGCTCCCTCGTGCGCTCTCCTGTTCCGACCCTGCCGCTTACCGGAT
ACCTGTCCGCCTTTCTCCCTTCGGGAAGCGTGGCGCTTTCTCATAGCTCACGCTGTAGGTATCTCAGTTC
GGTGTAGGTCGTTCGCTCCAAGCTGGGCTGTGTGCACGAACCCCCCGTTCAGCCCGACCGCTGCGCCTTA
TCCGGTAACTATCGTCTTGAGTCCAACCCGGTAAGACACGACTTATCGCCACTGGCAGCAGCCACTGGTA
ACAGGATTAGCAGAGCGAGGTATGTAGGCGGTGCTACAGAGTTCTTGAAGTGGTGGCCTAACTACGGCTA
CACTAGAAGGACAGTATTTGGTATCTGCGCTCTGCTGAAGCCAGTTACCTTCGGAAAAAGAGTTGGTAGC
TCTTGATCCGGCAAACAAACCACCGCTGGTAGCGGTGGTTTTTTTGTTTGCAAGCAGCAGATTACGCGCA
GAAAAAAAGGATCTCAAGAAGATCCTTTGATCTTTTCTACGGGGTCTGACGCTCAGTGGAACGAAAACTC
ACGTTAAGGGATTTTGGTCATGAGATTATCAAAAAGGATCTTCACCTAGATCCTTTTAAATTAAAAATGA
AGTTTTAAATCAATCTAAAGTATATATGAGTAAACTTGGTCTGACAGTTACCAATGCTTAATCAGTGAGG
CACCTATCTCAGCGATCTGTCTATTTCGTTCATCCATAGTTGCCTGACTCCCCGTCGTGTAGATAACTAC
GATACGGGAGCGCTTACCATCTGGCCCCAGTGCTGCAATGATACCGCGAGACCCACGCTCACCGGCTCCA
GATTTATCAGCAATAAACCAGCCAGCCGGAAGGGCCGAGCGCAGAAGTGGTCCTGCAACTTTATCCGCCT
CCATTCAGTCTATTAATTGTTGCCGGGAAGCTAGAGTAAGTAGTTCGCCAGTTAATAGTTTGCGCAACGT
TGTTGGCATTGCTACAGGCATCGTGGTGTCACTCTCGTCGTTTGGTATGGCTTCATTCAGCTCCGGTTCC
CAACGATCAAGGCGAGTTACATGATCCCCCATGTTGTGCAAAAAAGCGGTTAGCTCCTTCGGTCCTCCGA
TCGTTGTCAGAAGTAAGTTGGCCGCAGTGTTATCACTCATGGTTATGGCAGCACTGCATAATTCTCTTAC
TGTCATGCCATCCGTAAGATGCTTTTCTGTGACTGGTGAGTACTCAACCAAGTCATTCTGAGAATAGTGT
ATGCGGCGACCGAGTTGCTCTTGCCCGGCGTCAATACGGGATAATAGTGTATCACATAGCAGAACTTTAA
AAGTGCTCATCATTGGAAAACGTTCTTCGGGGCGAAAACTCTCAAGGATCTTACCGCTGTTGAGATCCAG
TTCGATGTAACCCACTCGTGCACCCAACTGATCTTCAGCATCTTTTACTTTCACCAGCGTTTCTGGGTGA
GCAAAAACAGGAAGGCAAAATGCCGCAAAAAAGGGAATAAGGGCGACACGGAAATGTTGAATACTCATAC
TCTTCCTTTTTCAATGGGTAATAACTGATATAATTAAATTGAAGCTCTAATTTGTGAGTTTAGTATACAT
GCATTTACTTATAATACAGTTTTTTAGTTTTGCTGGCCGCATCTTCTCAAATATGCTTCCCAGCCTGCTT
TTCTGTAACGTTCACCCTCTACCTTAGCATCCCTTCCCTTTGCAAATAGTCCTCTTCCAACAATAATAAT
GTCAGATCCTGTAGAGACCACATCATCCACGGTTCTATACTGTTGACCCAATGCGTCTCCCTTGTCATCT
AAACCCACACCGGGTGTCATAATCAACCAATCGTAACCTTCATCTCTTCCACCCATGTCTCTTTGAGCAA
TAAAGCCGATAACAAAATCTTTGTCGCTCTTCGCAATGTCAACAGTACCCTTAGTATATTCTCCAGTAGA
TAGGGAGCCCTTGCATGACAATTCTGCTAACATCAAAAGGCCTCTAGGTTCCTTTGTTACTTCTTCTGCC
GCCTGCTTCAAACCGCTAACAATACCTGGGCCCACCACACCGTGTGCATTCGTAATGTCTGCCCATTCTG
CTATTCTGTATACACCCGCAGAGTACTGCAATTTGACTGTATTACCAATGTCAGCAAATTTTCTGTCTTC
GAAGAGTAAAAAATTGTACTTGGCGGATAATGCCTTTAGCGGCTTAACTGTGCCCTCCATTGAAAAATCA
GTCAAGATATCCACATGTGTTTTTAGTAAACAAATTTTGGGACCTAATGCTTCAACTAACTCCAGTAATT
CCTTGGTGGTACGAACATCCAATGAAGCACACAAGTTTGTTTGCTTTTCGTGCATGATATTAAATAGCTT
GGCAGCAACAGGACTAGGATGAGTAGCAGCACGTTCCTTATATGTAGCTTTCGACATGATTTATCTTCGT
TTCCTGCAGGTTTTTGTTCTGTGCAGTTGGGTTAAGAATACTGGGCAATTTCATGTTTCTTCAACACTAC
ATATGCGTATATATACCAATCTAAGTCTGTGCTCCTTCCTTCGTTCTTCCTTCTGTTCGGAGATTACCGA
ATCAAAAAAATTTCAAAGAAACCGAAATCAAAAAAAAGAATAAAAAAAAAATGATGAATTGAATTGAAAA
GCTAGCTTATCGATGATAAGCTGTCAAAGATGAGAATTAATTCCACGGACTATAGACTATACTAGATACT
CCGTCTACTGTACGATACACTTCCGCTCAGGTCCTTGTCCTTTAACGAGGCCTTACCACTCTTTTGTTAC
TCTATTGATCCAGCTCAGCAAAGGCAGTGTGATCTAAGATTCTATCTTCGCGATGTAGTAAAACTAGCTA
GACCGAGAAAGAGACTAGAAATGCAAAAGGCACTTCTACAATGGCTGCCATCATTATTATCCGATGTGAC
GCTGCAGCTTCTCAATGATATTCGAATACGCTTTGAGGAGATACAGCCTAATATCCGACAAACTGTTTTA
CAGATTTACGATCGTACTTGTTACCCATCATTGAATTTTGAACATCCGAACCTGGGAGTTTTCCCTGAAA
CAGATAGTATATTTGAACCTGTATAATAATATATAGTCTAGCGCTTTACGGAAGACAATGTATGTATTTC
GGTTCCTGGAGAAACTATTGCATCTATTGCATAGGTAATCTTGCACGTCGCATCCCCGGTTCATTTTCTG
CGTTTCCATCTTGCACTTCAATAGCATATCTTTGTTAACGAAGCATCTGTGCTTCATTTTGTAGAACAAA
AATGCAACGCGAGAGCGCTAATTTTTCAAACAAAGAATCTGAGCTGCATTTTTACAGAACAGAAATGCAA
CGCGAAAGCGCTATTTTACCAACGAAGAATCTGTGCTTCATTTTTGTAAAACAAAAATGCAACGCGACGA
GAGCGCTAATTTTTCAAACAAAGAATCTGAGCTGCATTTTTACAGAACAGAAATGCAACGCGAGAGCGCT
ATTTTACCAACAAAGAATCTATACTTCTTTTTTGTTCTACAAAAATGCATCCCGAGAGCGCTATTTTTCT
AACAAAGCATCTTAGATTACTTTTTTTCTCCTTTGTGCGCTCTATAATGCAGTCTCTTGATAACTTTTTG
CACTGTAGGTCCGTTAAGGTTAGAAGAAGGCTACTTTGGTGTCTATTTTCTCTTCCATAAAAAAAGCCTG
ACTCCACTTCCCGCGTTTACTGATTACTAGCGAAGCTGCGGGTGCATTTTTTCAAGATAAAGGCATCCCC
GATTATATTCTATACCGATGTGGATTGCGCATACTTTGTGAACAGAAAGTGATAGCGTTGATGATTCTTC
ATTGGTCAGAAAATTATGAACGGTTTCTTCTATTTTGTCTCTATATACTACGTATAGGAAATGTTTACAT
TTTCGTATTGTTTTCGATTCACTCTATGAATAGTTCTTACTACAATTTTTTTGTCTAAAGAGTAATACTA
GAGATAAACATAAAAAATGTAGAGGTCGAGTTTAGATGCAAGTTCAAGGAGCGAAAGGTGGATGGGTAGG
TTATATAGGGATATAGCACAGAGATATATAGCAAAGAGATACTTTTGAGCAATGTTTGTGGAAGCGGTAT
TCGCAATGGGAAGCTCC
[28 nt withheld, positions 8401-8428]
