>Addgene plasmid #85119 | pYES260-sc.eEF2 | depositor partial sequence | sequence record 164029 | backbone only
GGCCGCAAATTAAAGCCTTCGAGCGTCCCAAAACCTTCTCAAGCAAGGTTTTCAGTATAATGTTACATGC
GTACACGCGTCTGTACAGAAAAAAAAGAAAAATTTGAAATATAAATAACGTTCTTAATACTAACATAACT
ATAAAAAAATAAATAGGGACCTAGACTTCAGGTTGTCTAACTCCTTCCTTTTCGGTTAGAGCGGATGTGG
GGGGAGGGCGTGAATGTAAGCGTGACATAACTAATTACATGATGCGGCCCTCTAGATGCATGCTCGAGCG
GCCGCCAGTGTGATGGATATCTGCAGAATTCCAGCACACTGGCGGCCGTTACTAGTGGATCCCCGACCCA
TTTGCTGTCCACCAGTCATGCTAGACCATGGCGCCCTGAAAATAAAGATTCTCGCTAGCATGGTGATGGT
GATGGTGCATAAGCTTAATATTCCCTATAGTGAGTCGTATTACAGCTGCTAGTAGTCCGATCCGGGGTTT
TTTCTCCTTGACGTTAAAGTATAGAGGTATATTAACAATTTTTTGTTGATACTTTTATTACATTTGAATA
AGAAGTAATACAAACCGAAAATGTTGAAAGTATTAGTTAAAGTGGTTAATGCAGTTTTTGCATTTATATA
TCTGTTAATAGATCAAAAATCATCGCTTCGCTGATTAATTACCCCAGAAATAAGGCTAAAAAACTAATCG
CATTATCATCCTATGGTTGTTAATTTGATTCGTTCATTTGAAGGTTTGTGGGGCCAGGTTACTGCCAATT
TTTCCTCTTCATAACCATAAAAGCTAGTATTGTAGAATCTTTATTGTTCGGAGCAGTGCGGCGCGAGGCA
CATCTGCGTTTCAGGAACGCGACCGGTGAGGACGAGGACGCACGGAGGAGAGTCTTCCTTCGGAGGGCTG
TCACCCGCTCGGCGGCTTCTAATCCGTACTAGTGGATCATCCCCACGCGCCCTGTAGCGCCCCATTAAGC
GCGGCGGGTGTGGTGGTTACGCCCAGCGTGACCCCTACACTTCCCACCGCCCTAGCC
[41 nt withheld, positions 1038-1078]
CGCCGGCTTTCCCCGTCAAGCTCTAAATGGGGGCATCCGTTTACCCTTCCGATTTAC
[35 nt withheld, positions 1136-1170]
A
[39 nt withheld, positions 1172-1210]
CCTTTTTCGCCCTTTGACGTTGGAGTCCACGTTCTTTAATAGTGGACTCTTGTTGGAAACTGGAACAACA
CTCAACCCTATCTCGGTCTATTCTTTTGATTTATAAGGGATTTTGCCGATTTCGGGCTATTCGTTAAAAA
ATGAGCTGATTTAACAAAAATTTAACGCGAATTTTAACAAAAT
[37 nt withheld, positions 1394-1430]
T
[37 nt withheld, positions 1432-1468]
GGAGCTTCCCATTGCGAATACCGCTTCCACAAACATTGCTCAAAAGTATCTCTTTGCTATATATCTCTGT
GCTATATCCCTATATAACCTACCCATCCACCTTTCGCTCCTTGAACTTGCATCTAAACTCGACCTCTACA
TTTTTTATGTTTATCTCTAGTATTACTCTTTAGACAAAAAAATTGTAGTAAGAACTATTCATAGAGTGAA
TCGAAAACAATACGAAAATGTAAACATTTCCTATACGTAGTATATAGAGACAAAATAGAAGAAACCGTTC
ATAATTTTCTGACCAATGAAGAATCATCAACGCTATCACTTTCTGTTCACAAAGTATGCGCAATCCACAT
CGGTATAGAATATAATCGGGGATGCCTTTATCTTGAAAAAATGCACCCGCAGCTTCGCTAGTAATCAGTA
AACGCGGGAAGTGGAGTCAGGCTTTTTTTATGGAAGAGAAAATAGACACCAAAGTAGCCTTCTTCTAACC
TTAACGGACCTACAGTGCAAAAAGTTATCAAGAGACTGCATTATAGAGCGCACAAAGGAGAAAAAAAGTA
ATCTAAGATGCTTTGTTAGAAAAATAGCGCTCTCGGGATGCATTTTTGTAGAACAAAAAAGAAGTATAGA
TTCTTTGTTGGTAAAATAGCGCTCTCGCGTTGCATTTCTGTTCTGTAAAAATGCAGCTCAGATTCTTTGT
TTGAAAAATTAGCGCTCTCGTCGCGTTGCATTTTTGTTTTACAAAAATGAAGCACAGATTCTTCGTTGGT
AAAATAGCGCTTTCGCGTTGCATTTCTGTTCTGTAAAAATGCAGCTCAGATTCTTTGTTTGAAAAATTAG
CGCTCTCGCGTTGCATTTTTGTTCTACAAAATGAAGCACAGATGCTTCGTTAACAAAGATATGCTATTGA
AGTGCAAGATGGAAACGCAGAAAATGAACCGGGGATGCGACGTGCAAGATTACCTATGCAATAGATGCAA
TAGTTTCTCCAGGAACCGAAATACATACATTGTCTTCCGTAAAGCGCTAGACTATATATTATTATACAGG
TTCAAATATACTATCTGTTTCAGGGAAAACTCCCAGGTTCGGATGTTCAAAATTCAATGATGGGTAACAA
GTACGATCGTAAATCTGTAAAACAGTTTGTCGGATATTAGGCTGTATCTCCTCAAAGCGTATTCGAATAT
CATTGAGAAGCTGCAGCGTCACATCGGATAATAATGATGGCAGCCATTGTAGAAGTGCCTTTTGCATTTC
TAGTCTCTTTCTCGGTCTAGCTAGTTTTACTACATCGCGAAGATAGAATCTTAGATCACACTGCCTTTGC
TGAGCTGGATCAATAGAGTAACAAAAGAGTGGTAAGGCCTCGTTAAAGGACAAGGACCTGAGCGGAAGTG
TATCGTACAGTAGACGGAGTATCTAGTATAGTCTATAGTCCGTGGAATTAATTCTCATCTTTGACAGCTT
ATCATCGATAAGCTAGCTTTTCAATTCAATTCATCATTTTTTTTTTATTCTTTTTTTTGATTTCGGTTTC
TTTGAAATTTTTTTGATTCGGTAATCTCCGAACAGAAGGAAGAACGAAGGAAGGAGCACAGACTTAGATT
GGTATATATACGCATATGTAGTGTTGAAGAAACATGAAATTGCCCAGTATTCTTAACCCAACTGCACAGA
ACAAAAACCTGCAGGAAACGAAGATAAATCATGTCGAAAGCTACATATAAGGAACGTGCTGCTACTCATC
CTAGTCCTGTTGCTGCCAAGCTATTTAATATCATGCACGAAAAGCAAACAAACTTGTGTGCTTCATTGGA
TGTTCGTACCACCAAGGAATTACTGGAGTTAGTTGAAGCATTAGGTCCCAAAATTTGTTTACTAAAAACA
CATGTGGATATCTTGACTGATTTTTCAATGGAGGGCACAGTTAAGCCGCTAAAGGCATTATCCGCCAAGT
ACAATTTTTTACTCTTCGAAGACAGAAAATTTGCTGACATTGGTAATACAGTCAAATTGCAGTACTCTGC
GGGTGTATACAGAATAGCAGAATGGGCAGACATTACGAATGCACACGGTGTGGTGGGCCCAGGTATTGTT
AGCGGTTTGAAGCAGGCGGCAGAAGAAGTAACAAAGGAACCTAGAGGCCTTTTGATGTTAGCAGAATTGT
CATGCAAGGGCTCCCTATCTACTGGAGAATATACTAAGGGTACTGTTGACATTGCGAAGAGCGACAAAGA
TTTTGTTATCGGCTTTATTGCTCAAAGAGACATGGGTGGAAGAGATGAAGGTTACGATTGGTTGATTATG
ACACCCGGTGTGGGTTTAGATGACAAGGGAGACGCATTGGGTCAACAGTATAGAACCGTGGATGATGTGG
TCTCTACAGGATCTGACATTATTATTGTTGGAAGAGGACTATTTGCAAAGGGAAGGGATGCTAAGGTAGA
GGGTGAACGTTACAGAAAAGCAGGCTGGGAAGCATATTTGAGAAGATGCGGCCAGCAAAACTAAAAAACT
GTATTATAAGTAAATGCATGTATACTAAACTCACAAATTAGAGCTTCAATTTAATTATATCAGTTATTAC
CCATTGAAAAAGGAAGAGTATGAGTATTCAACATTTCCGTGTCGCCCTTATTCCCTTTTTTGCGGCATTT
TGCCTTCCTGTTTTTGCTCACCCAGAAACGCTGGTGAAAGTAAAAGATGCTGAAGATCAGTTGGGTGCAC
GAGTGGGTTACATCGAACTGGATCTCAACAGCGGTAAGATCCTTGAGAGTTTTCGCCCCGAAGAACGTTT
TCCAATGATGAGCACTTTTAAAGTTCTGCTATGTGATACACTATTATCCCGTATTGACGCCGGGCAAGAG
CAACTCGGTCGCCGCATACACTATTCTCAGAATGACTTGGTTGAGTACTCACCAGTCACAGAAAAGCATC
TTACGGATGGCATGACAGTAAGAGAATTATGCAGTGCTGCCATAACCATGAGTGATAACACTGCGGCCAA
CTTACTTCTGACAACGATCGGAGGACCGAAGGAGCTAACCGCTTTTTTGCACAACATGGGGGATCATGTA
ACTCGCCTTGATCGTTGGGAACCGGAGCTGAATGAAGCCATACCAAACGACGAGAGTGACACCACGATGC
CTGTAGCAATGCCAACAACGTTGCGCAAACTATTAACTGGCGAACTACTTACTCTAGCTTCCCGGCAACA
ATTAATAGACTGAATGGAGGCGGATAAAGTTGCAGGACCACTTCTGCGCTCGGCCCTTCCGGCTGGCTGG
TTTATTGCTGATAAATCTGGAGCCGGTGAGCGTGGGTCTCGCGGTATCATTGCAGCACTGGGGCCAGATG
GTAAGCGCTCCCGTATCGTAGTTATCTACACGACGGGGAGTCAGGCAACTATGGATGAACGAAATAGACA
GATCGCTGAGATAGGTGCCTCACTGATTAAGCATTGGTAACTGTCAGACCAAGTTTACTCATATATACTT
TAGATTGATTTAAAACTTCATTTTTAATTTAAAAGGATCTAGGTGAAGATCCTTTTTGATAATCTCATGA
CCAAAATCCCTTAACGTGAGTTTTCGTTCCACTGAGCGTCAGACCCCGTAGAAAAGATCAAAGGATCTTC
TTGAGATCCTTTTTTTCTGCGCGTAATCTGCTGCTTGCAAACAAAAAAACCACCGCTACCAGCGGTGGTT
TGTTTGCCGGATCAAGAGCTACCAACTCTTTTTCCGAAGGTAACTGGCTTCAGCAGAGCGCAGATACCAA
ATACTGTCCTTCTAGTGTAGCCGTAGTTAGGCCACCACTTCAAGAACTCTGTAGCACCGCCTACATACCT
CGCTCTGCTAATCCTGTTACCAGTGGCTGCTGCCAGTGGCGATAAGTCGTGTCTTACCGGGTTGGACTCA
AGACGATAGTTACCGGATAAGGCGCAGCGGTCGGGCTGAACGGGGGGTTCGTGCACACAGCCCAGCTTGG
AGCGAACGACCTACACCGAACTGAGATACCTACAGCGTGAGCTATGAGAAAGCGCCACGCTTCCCGAAGG
GAGAAAGGCGGACAGGTATCCGGTAAGCGGCAGGGTCGGAACAGGAGAGCGCACGAGGGAGCTTCCAGGG
GGAAACGCCTGGTATCTTTATAGTCCTGTCGGGTTTCGCCACCTCTGACTTGAGCGTCGATTTTTGTGAT
GCTCGTCAGGGGGGCGGAGCCTATGGAAAAACGCCAGCAACGCGGCCTTTTTACGGTTCCTGGGCTTTTG
CTGGCCTTTTGCTCACATGTTCTTTCCTGCGTTATCCCCTGATTCTGTGGATAACCGTATTACCGCCTTT
GAGTGAGCTGATACCGCTCGCCGCAGCCGAACGACCGAGCGCAGCGAGTCAGTGAGCGAGGAAGCGGAAG
AGCGCCCAATACGCAAACCGCCTCTCCCCGCGCGTTGGCCGATTCATTAATGCAG
