>Addgene plasmid #85119 | pYES260-sc.eEF2 | addgene partial sequence | sequence record 166001 | GAL1 5'-AATATACCTCTATACTTTAACGTC-3'
TACTAGCAGCTGTAATACGACTCACTATAGGGAATATTAAGCTTATGCACCATCACCATCACCATGCTAG
CGAGAATCTTTATTTTCAGGGCGCCATGGAGGTTGCTTTCACTGTTGACCAAATGCGTTCTTTAATGGAC
AAAGTTACCAATGTGCGTAACATGTCCGTTATTGCTCACGTCGATCATGGTAAGTCCACTTTGACCGATT
CCTTGGTCCAAAGAGCCGGTATTATTTCCGCTGCTAAGGCTGGTGAAGCTCGTTTCACCGATACCAGAAA
GGATGAACAAGAAAGAGGTATCACTATCAAGTCTACCGCTATTTCTCTATACTCTGAAATGTCTGACGAA
GATGTCAAGGAAATCAAGCAAAAGACCGACGGTAACTCCTTCTTGATCAACTTGATCGACTCTCCAGGTC
ACGTTGACTTCTCCTCTGAAGTTACTGCCGCTTTACGTGTCACTGACGGTGCTTTGGTTGTCGTCGACAC
CATTGAAGGTGTCTGTGTCCAAACCGAAACTGTTTTGAGACAAGCTTTGGGTGAGAGAATCAAGCCTGTT
GTTGTTATCAACAAGGTCGACAGAGCTTTGTTGGAATTGCAAGTTTCTAAGGAAGATTTATACCAAACCT
TTGCCAGAACTGTTGAATCCGTTAACGTCATCGTTTCCACCTACGCCGATGAAGTTTTGGGTGATGTCCA
AGTTTACCCAGCCAGAGGTACCGTTGCCTTCGGTTCCGGTTTGCACGGTTGGGCTTTCACTATCCGTCAA
TTCGCCACCAGATATGCTAAGAAATTCGGTGTCGACAAGGCCAAGATGATGGACAGATTATGGGGTGACT
CTTTCTTCAACCCAAAGACCAAGAAGTGGACCAACAAGGACACTGATGCTGAAGGTAAGCCATTGGAAAG
AGCTTTCAACATGTTCATCTTGGACCCAATCTTCAGATTATTCACTGCTATCATGA
