>Addgene plasmid #85119 | pYES260-sc.eEF2 | addgene partial sequence | sequence record 166002 | CYC1 5'-GCGTGAATGTAAGCGTGAC-3'
TAGATGCATGCTCGAGCGGCCGCCAGTGTGATGGATATCTGCAGAATTCCAGCACACTGGCGGCCGTTAC
TAGTGGATCCTTACAATTTGTCGTAATATTCTTGCCAGCCTGGAACTTCTTCCTTCATACCGTGTCTCTT
ACGAGCAGCAAGAACAATTTCACCAGCCTTAGAGGTTGGGTCCAATGGGTCAGAACCTAAAGTGGACCAA
TGGTCGAAAACCATTTGTGGGAAAGCTTGACCACCGGTAGCTTGTCTCAATTCACCAGTGAAACCGAAAG
ATTCGTTAACTGGCAAGTAGGCCTTGACGGTAAACAATGGAGTACCTGGTCTTTGTTCTTCAGAAACGAC
TTGACCTCTCTTCTTGTTTAAGACGGAGTAGATACCACCGACGGCTTGTTCTGGACATTGAATTTCGACC
AAGAAAACTGGTTCTTGGATCTTTGGATCAGCCAACAAGAAACCGGCGTAAGTAGCTCTTCTCATGGTTG
GGATGATTTGACCACCACCTCTGTGGATAGCATCGGCATGTAAAGTAACATCCAAAATGTTAACTCTGAC
AGATCTCATTTCTTCACCGAAAATTGGACCTTCCTTGGTAGCCCATTGGAAAGCAGCAACAACGGAATCC
TTGATTTCGTGCAAGTATTGGACAGCCTTAGTTTGGTCAATAACCAAGTTTGGACCGTTACCGTCTGGAC
CGAAACACCAGATCTTTCTGGCATCGGTGACATCCCAACCGTAGTCGTCAGCCATGATTCTAGCTCTGGC
CTTGAAATCATCTCTTGGGTTGATGATACCGTTTTCAATAGCCAAAGAGACTTCTTCGTCAATTGGTTCA
GCCTTCAAGTAGATTCTGTTATGCTTGTTTGGAGACTTGGACAAAGCAGTTTGAGAAGATTCACTTTCAA
CAGTTTCTCTGTAAGCGACAACTGGTGGGGAGATCTTC
