>Addgene plasmid #85119 | pYES260-sc.eEF2 | addgene partial sequence | sequence record 167519 | yEEF2-F 5'-caatcgatgactgtccagcc-3'
GATCAATTCTTGTTGAAGACTGGTACTTTGACCACCAGTGAAACTGCTCACAACATGAAGGTCATGAAAT
TCTCTGTCTCTCCAGTTGTGCAAGTCGCTGTCGAAGTCAAGAACGCTAACGACTTACCAAAATTGGTCGA
AGGTTTGAAGAGATTGTCCAAGTCTGATCCATGTGTCTTGACCTATATGTCTGAATCCGGTGAACATATC
GTTGCTGGTACCGGTGAATTGCATTTGGAAATTTGTTTGCAAGATTTGGAACACGACCACGCTGGTGTTC
CATTGAAGATCTCCCCACCAGTTGTCGCTTACAGAGAAACTGTTGAAAGTGAATCTTCTCAAACTGCTTT
GTCCAAGTCTCCAAACAAGCATAACAGAATCTACTTGAAGGCTGAACCAATTGACGAAGAAGTCTCTTTG
GCTATTGAAAACGGTATCATCAACCCAAGAGATGATTTCAAGGCCAGAGCTAGAATCATGGCTGACGACT
ACGGTTGGGATGTCACCGATGCCAGAAAGATCTGGTGTTTCGGTCCAGACGGTAACGGTCCAAACTTGGT
TATTGACCAAACTAAGGCTGTCCAATACTTGCACGAAATCAAGGATTCCGTTGTTGCTGCTTTCCAATGG
GCTACCAAGGAAGGTCCAATTTTCGGTGAAGAAATGAGATCTGTCAGAGTTAACATTTTGGATGTTACTT
TACATGCCGATGCTATCCACAGAGGTGGTGGTCAAATCATCCCAACCATGAGAAGAGCTACTTACGCCGG
TTTCTTGTTGGCTGATCCAAAGATCCAAGAACCAGTTTTCTTGGTCGAA
